>Addgene plasmid #20208 | pT2/shp53/GFP4 | depositor full sequence | sequence record 9518 | Author sequence
CGGTGCGGGCCTCTTCGCTATTACGCCAGCTGGCGAAAGGGGGATGTGCTGCAAGGCGATTAAGTTGGGT
AACGCCAGGGTTTTCCCAGTCACGACGTTGTAAAACGACGGCCAGTGAGCGCGCGTAATACGACTCACTA
TAGGGCGAATTGGAGCTCGGATCCCTATACAGTTGAAGTCGGAAGTTTACATACACTTAAGTTGGAGTCA
TTAAAACTCGTTTTTCAACTACTCCACAAATTTCTTGTTAACAAACAATAGTTTTGGCAAGTCAGTTAGG
ACATCTACTTTGTGCATGACACAAGTCATTTTTCCAACAATTGTTTACAGACAGATTATTTCACTTATAA
TTCACTGTATCACAATTCCAGTGGGTCAGAAGTTTACATACACTAAGTTGACTGTGCCTTTAAACAGCTT
GGAAAATTCCAGAAAATGATGTCATGGCTTTAGAAGCTTGATCTGAAGCCTATAGAGTACGAGCCATAGA
TAAAATAAAAGATTTTATTTAGTCTCCAGAAAAAGGGGGGAATGAAAGACCCCACCTGTAGGTTTGGCAA
GCTAGCTTAAGTAACGCCATTTTGCAAGGCATGGAAAATACATAACTGAGAATAGAGAAGTTCAGATCAA
GGTTAGGAACAGAGAGACAGCAGAATATGGGCCAAACAGGATATCTGTGGTAAGCAGTTCCTGCCCCGGC
TCAGGGCCAAGAACAGATGGTCCCCAGATGCGGTCCCGCCCTCAGCAGTTTCTAGAGAACCATCAGATGT
TTCCAGGGTGCCCCAAGGACCTGAAATGACCCTGTGCCTTATTTGAACTAACCAATCAGTTCGCTTCTCG
CTTCTGTTCGCGCGCTTCTGCTCCCCGAGCTCAATAAAAGAGCCCACAACCCCTCACTCGGCGCGCCAGT
CCTCCGATAGACTGCGTCGCCCGGGTACCCGTATTCCCAATAAAGCCTCTTGCTGTTTGCATCCGAATCG
TGGACTCGCTGATCCTTGGGAGGGTCTCCTCAGATTGATTGACTGCCCACCTCGGGGGTCTTTCATTTGG
AGGTTCCACCGAGATTTGGAGACCCCTGCCCAGGGACCACCGACCCCCCCGCCGGGAGGTAAGCTGGCCA
GCGGTCGTTTCGTGTCTGTCTCTGTCTTTGTGCGTGTTTGTGCCGGCATCTAATGTTTGCGCCTGCGTCT
GTACTAGTTAGCTAACTAGCTCTGTATCTGGCGGACCCGTGGTGGAACTGACGAGTTCTGAACACCCGGC
CGCAACCCTGGGAGACGTCCCAGGGACTTTGGGGGCCGTTTTTGTGGCCCGACCTGAGGAAGGGAGTCGA
TGTGGAATCCGACCCCGTCAGGATATGTGGTTCTGGTAGGAGACGAGAACCTAAAACAGTTCCCGCCTCC
GTCTGAATTTTTGCTTTCGGTTTGGAACCGAAGCCGCGCGTCTTGTCTGCTGCAGCGCTGCAGCATCGTT
CTGTGTTGTCTCTGTCTGACTGTGTTTCTGTATTTGTCTGAAAATTAGGGCCAGACTGTTACCACTCCCT
TAAGTTTGACCTTAGGTCACTGGAAAGATGTCGAGCGGATCGCTCACAACCAGTCGGTAGATGTCAAGAA
GAGACGTTGGGTTACCTTCTGCTCTGCAGAATGGCCAACCTTTAACGTCGGATGGCCGCGAGACGGCACC
TTTAACCGAGACCTCATCACCCAGGTTAAGATCAAGGTCTTTTCACCTGGCCCGCATGGACACCCAGACC
AGGTCCCCTACATCGTGACCTGGGAAGCCTTGGCTTTTGACCCCCCTCCCTGGGTCAAGCCCTTTGTACA
CCCTAAGCCTCCGCCTCCTCTTCCTCCATCCGCCCCGTCTCTCCCCCTTGAACCTCCTCGTTCGACCCCG
CCTCGATCCTCCCTTTATCCAGCCCTCACTCCTTCTCTAGGCGCCGGAATTAGATCTCTCGACTAGGGAT
AACAGGGTAATTGTTTGAATGAGGCTTCAGTACTTTACAGAATCGTTGCCTGCACATCTTGGAAACACTT
GCTGGGATTACTTCTTCAGGTTAACCCAACAGAAGGCTCGAGAAGGTATATTGCTGTTGACAGTGAGCGC
CCACTACAAGTACATGTGTAATAGTGAAGCCACAGATGTATTACACATGTACTTGTAGTGGATGCCTACT
GCCTCGGAATTCAAGGGGCTACTTTAGGAGCAATTATCTTGTTTACTAAAACTGAATACCTTGCTATCTC
TTTGATACATTTTTACAAAGCTGAATTAAAATGGTATAAATTAAATCACTTTTTTCAATTCGCCAGCACA
GTGGTCGACCCTGTGGAATGTGTGTCAGTTAGGGTGTGGAAAGTCCCCAGGCTCCCCAGCAGGCAGAAGT
ATGCAAAGCATGCATCTCAATTAGTCAGCAACCAGGTGTGGAAAGTCCCCAGGCTCCCCAGCAGGCAGAA
GTATGCAAAGCATGCATCTCAATTAGTCAGCAACCATAGTCCCGCCCCTAACTCCGCCCATCCCGCCCCT
AACTCCGCCCAGTTCCGCCCATTCTCCGCCCCATGGCTGACTAATTTTTTTTATTTATGCAGAGGCCGAG
GCCGCCTCGGCCTCTGAGCTATTCCAGAAGTAGTGAGGAGGCTTTTTTGGAGGCCTAGGCTTTTGCAAAA
AGCTCATGGTGAGCAAGGGCGAGGAGCTGTTCACCGGGGTGGTGCCCATCCTGGTCGAGCTGGACGGCGA
CGTAAACGGCCACAAGTTCAGCGTGTCCGGCGAGGGCGAGGGCGATGCCACCTACGGCAAGCTGACCCTG
AAGTTCATCTGCACCACCGGCAAGCTGCCCGTGCCCTGGCCCACCCTCGTGACCACCCTGACCTACGGCG
TGCAGTGCTTCAGCCGCTACCCCGACCACATGAAGCAGCACGACTTCTTCAAGTCCGCCATGCCCGAAGG
CTACGTCCAGGAGCGCACCATCTTCTTCAAGGACGACGGCAACTACAAGACCCGCGCCGAGGTGAAGTTC
GAGGGCGACACCCTGGTGAACCGCATCGAGCTGAAGGGCATCGACTTCAAGGAGGACGGCAACATCCTGG
GGCACAAGCTGGAGTACAACTACAACAGCCACAACGTCTATATCATGGCCGACAAGCAGAAGAACGGCAT
CAAGGTGAACTTCAAGATCCGCCACAACATCGAGGACGGCAGCGTGCAGCTCGCCGACCACTACCAGCAG
AACACCCCCATCGGCGACGGCCCCGTGCTGCTGCCCGACAACCACTACCTGAGCACCCAGTCCGCCCTGA
GCAAAGACCCCAACGAGAAGCGCGATCACATGGTCCTGCTGGAGTTCGTGACCGCCGCCGGGATCACTCT
CGGCATGGACGAGCTGTACAAGTAATGAATTAATTAAGAATTATCAAGCTTATCGATAAAATAAAAGATT
TTATTTAGTCTCCAGAAAAAGGGGGGAATGAAAGACCCCACCTGTAGGTTTGGCAAGCTAGCTTAAGTAA
CGCCATTTTGCAAGGCATGGAAAATACATAACTGAGAATAGAGAAGTTCAGATCAAGGTTAGGAACAGAG
AGACAGCAGAATATGGGCCAAACAGGATATCTGTGGTAAGCAGTTCCTGCCCCGGCTCAGGGCCAAGAAC
AGATGGTCCCCAGATGCGGTCCCGCCCTCAGCAGTTTCTAGAGAACCATCAGATGTTTCCAGGGTGCCCC
AAGGACCTGAAATGACCCTGTGCCTTATTTGAACTAACCAATCAGTTCGCTTCTCGCTTCTGTTCGCGCG
CTTCTGCTCCCCGAGCTCAATAAAAGAGCCCACAACCCCTCACTCGGCGCGCCAGTCCTCCGATAGACTG
CGTCGCCCGGGTACCCGTGTATCCAATAAACCCTCTTGCAGTTGCATCCGACTTGTGGTCTCGCTGTTCC
TTGGGAGGGTCTCCTCTGAGTGATTGACTACCCGTCAGCGGGGGTCTTTCATGGGTAACAGTTTCTTGAA
GTTGGAGAACAACATTCTGAGGGTAGGAGTCGAATATTAAGTAATCCTGACTCAATTAGCCACTGTTTTG
AATCCACATACTCCAATACTCCTGAAATAGTTCATTATGGACAGCGCAGAAAGAGCTGGGGAGAATTGTG
AAATTGTTATCCGCTCACAATTCCACACAACATACGAGCCGGAAGCATAAAGTGTAAAGCCTGGGGTGCC
TAATGAGTGAGCTAACTCACATTAATTGCGTTGCGCTCACTGCCCGCTTTCCAGTCGGGAAACCTGTCGT
GCCAGATCCATGGAATTCACTAGTGCGCGCGGCCGCTCTAGATGGCCAGATCTAGCTTGTGGAAGGCTAC
TCGAAATGTTTGACCCAAGTTAAACAATTTAAAGGCAATGCTACCAAATACTAATTGAGTGTATGTAAAC
TTCTGACCCACTGGGAATGTGATGAAAGAAATAAAAGCTGAAATGAATCATTCTCTCTACTATTATTCTG
ATATTTCACATTCTTAAAATAAAGTGGTGATCCTAACTGACCTAAGACAGGGAATTTTTACTAGGATTAA
ATGTCAGGAATTGTGAAAAAGTGAGTTTAAATGTATTTGGCTAAGGTGTATGTAAACTTCCGACTTCAAC
TGTATAGGGATCCTCTAGCTAGAGTCGACCTCGAGGGGGGGCCCGGTACCCAGCTTTTGTTCCCTTTAGT
GAGGGTTAATTTCGAGCTTGGCGTAATCATGGTCATAGCTGTTTCCTGTGTGAAATTGTTATCCGCTCAC
AATTCCACACAACATACGAGCCGGAAGCATAAAGTGTAAAGCCTGGGGTGCCTAATGAGTGAGCTAACTC
ACATTAATTGCGTTGCGCTCACTGCCCGCTTTCCAGTCGGGAAACCTGTCGTGCCAGCTGCATTAATGAA
TCGGCCAACGCGCGGGGAGAGGCGGTTTGCGTATTGGGCGCTCTTCCGCTTCCTCGCTCACTGACTCGCT
GCGCTCGGTCGTTCGGCTGCGGCGAGCGGTATCAGCTCACTCAAAGGCGGTAATACGGTTATCCACAGAA
TCAGGGGATAACGCAGGAAAGAACATGTGAGCAAAAGGCCAGCAAAAGGCCAGGAACCGTAAAAAGGCCG
CGTTGCTGGCGTTTTTCCATAGGCTCCGCCCCCCTGACGAGCATCACAAAAATCGACGCTCAAGTCAGAG
GTGGCGAAACCCGACAGGACTATAAAGATACCAGGCGTTTCCCCCTGGAAGCTCCCTCGTGCGCTCTCCT
GTTCCGACCCTGCCGCTTACCGGATACCTGTCCGCCTTTCTCCCTTCGGGAAGCGTGGCGCTTTCTCATA
GCTCACGCTGTAGGTATCTCAGTTCGGTGTAGGTCGTTCGCTCCAAGCTGGGCTGTGTGCACGAACCCCC
CGTTCAGCCCGACCGCTGCGCCTTATCCGGTAACTATCGTCTTGAGTCCAACCCGGTAAGACACGACTTA
TCGCCACTGGCAGCAGCCACTGGTAACAGGATTAGCAGAGCGAGGTATGTAGGCGGTGCTACAGAGTTCT
TGAAGTGGTGGCCTAACTACGGCTACACTAGAAGGACAGTATTTGGTATCTGCGCTCTGCTGAAGCCAGT
TACCTTCGGAAAAAGAGTTGGTAGCTCTTGATCCGGCAAACAAACCACCGCTGGTAGCGGTGGTTTTTTT
GTTTGCAAGCAGCAGATTACGCGCAGAAAAAAAGGATCTCAAGAAGATCCTTTGATCTTTTCTACGGGGT
CTGACGCTCAGTGGAACGAAAACTCACGTTAAGGGATTTTGGTCATGAGATTATCAAAAAGGATCTTCAC
CTAGATCCTTTTAAATTAAAAATGAAGTTTTAAATCAATCTAAAGTATATATGAGTAAACTTGGTCTGAC
AGTTACCAATGCTTAATCAGTGAGGCACCTATCTCAGCGATCTGTCTATTTCGTTCATCCATAGTTGCCT
GACTCCCCGTCGTGTAGATAACTACGATACGGGAGGGCTTACCATCTGGCCCCAGTGCTGCAATGATACC
GCGAGACCCACGCTCACCGGCTCCAGATTTATCAGCAATAAACCAGCCAGCCGGAAGGGCCGAGCGCAGA
AGTGGTCCTGCAACTTTATCCGCCTCCATCCAGTCTATTAATTGTTGCCGGGAAGCTAGAGTAAGTAGTT
CGCCAGTTAATAGTTTGCGCAACGTTGTTGCCATTGCTACAGGCATCGTGGTGTCACGCTCGTCGTTTGG
TATGGCTTCATTCAGCTCCGGTTCCCAACGATCAAGGCGAGTTACATGATCCCCCATGTTGTGCAAAAAA
GCGGTTAGCTCCTTCGGTCCTCCGATCGTTGTCAGAAGTAAGTTGGCCGCAGTGTTATCACTCATGGTTA
TGGCAGCACTGCATAATTCTCTTACTGTCATGCCATCCGTAAGATGCTTTTCTGTGACTGGTGAGTACTC
AACCAAGTCATTCTGAGAATAGTGTATGCGGCGACCGAGTTGCTCTTGCCCGGCGTCAATACGGGATAAT
ACCGCGCCACATAGCAGAACTTTAAAAGTGCTCATCATTGGAAAACGTTCTTCGGGGCGAAAACTCTCAA
GGATCTTACCGCTGTTGAGATCCAGTTCGATGTAACCCACTCGTGCACCCAACTGATCTTCAGCATCTTT
TACTTTCACCAGCGTTTCTGGGTGAGCAAAAACAGGAAGGCAAAATGCCGCAAAAAAGGGAATAAGGGCG
ACACGGAAATGTTGAATACTCATACTCTTCCTTTTTCAATATTATTGAAGCATTTATCAGGGTTATTGTC
TCATGAGCGGATACATATTTGAATGTATTTAGAAAAATAAACAAATAGGGGTTCCGCGCACATTTCCCCG
AAAAGTGCCACCTG
[124 nt withheld, positions 6875-6998]
C
[91 nt withheld, positions 7000-7090]
A
[49 nt withheld, positions 7092-7140]
CCTTTGACGTTGGAGTCCACGTTCTTT
[37 nt withheld, positions 7168-7204]
ACCCTATCTCGGTCTATTCTTTTGATTTATAAGGGATTTTGCCGATTTCGGCCTATTGGTTAAAAAATGA
GCTGATTTAACAAAAATTTAACGCGAATTTTAACAAAATATTAACGCTTACAATTTCCATTCGCCATTCA
GGCTGCGCAACTGTTGGGAAGGGCGAT
Features (pLannotate 1.2.2; 26 found; start..end, strand, type, name):
    126..144     +  promoter       T7 promoter: promoter for bacteriophage T7 RNA polymerase
    531..1047    +  LTR            5' LTR: 5' long terminal repeat from murine embryonic stem cell virus
   1111..1452    +  misc_feature   MESV Ψ: packaging signal of murine embryonic stem cell virus
   1519..1935    +  CDS            gag (truncated): truncated Moloney murine leukemia virus (MMLV) gag gene lacking the start codon
   1975..2068    +  ncRNA          5' miR-30a: sequence upstream of the 71-nt precursor of the human miR-30a microRNA (Zeng et al., 2002) miRNA
   2180..2292    +  ncRNA          3' miR-30a: sequence downstream of the 71-nt precursor of the human miR-30a microRNA (Zeng et al., 2002) miRNA
   2330..2659    +  promoter       SV40 promoter: SV40 enhancer and early promoter
   2666..3385    +  CDS            EGFP: the original enhanced GFP (Yang et al., 1996) mammalian codon-optimized
   3402..3418    +  misc_feature   MCS (fragment): pBluescript multiple cloning site
   3458..3972    +  LTR            3' LTR: 3' long terminal repeat from murine embryonic stem cell virus
   4134..4150    -  protein_bind   lac operator: The lac repressor binds to the lac operator to inhibit transcription in E. coli. This inhibition can be relieved by adding lactose or isopropyl-β-D-thiogalactopyranoside (IPTG). lac repressor encoded by lacI
   4158..4188    -  promoter       lac promoter: promoter for the E. coli lac operon
   4203..4224    -  protein_bind   CAP binding site: CAP binding activates transcription in the presence of cAMP. E. coli catabolite activator protein
   4237..4275    -  CDS            lacI (fragment): lac repressor; lacI; The lac repressor binds to the lac operator to inhibit transcription in E. coli. This inhibition can be relieved by adding lactose or isopropyl-β-D-thiogalactopyranoside (IPTG).
   4324..4393    +  CDS            SB100X (fragment): hyperactive variant of the Sleeping Beauty transposase (Mátés et al., 2009)
   4644..4670    +  misc_feature   MCS (fragment): pBluescript multiple cloning site
   4683..4701    -  promoter       T3 promoter: promoter for bacteriophage T3 RNA polymerase
   4746..4762    -  protein_bind   lac operator: The lac repressor binds to the lac operator to inhibit transcription in E. coli. This inhibition can be relieved by adding lactose or isopropyl-β-D-thiogalactopyranoside (IPTG). lac repressor encoded by lacI
   4770..4800    -  promoter       lac promoter: promoter for the E. coli lac operon
   4815..4836    -  protein_bind   CAP binding site: CAP binding activates transcription in the presence of cAMP. E. coli catabolite activator protein
   4849..4941    -  CDS            lacI (fragment): lac repressor; lacI; The lac repressor binds to the lac operator to inhibit transcription in E. coli. This inhibition can be relieved by adding lactose or isopropyl-β-D-thiogalactopyranoside (IPTG).
   5124..5712    -  rep_origin     ori: high-copy-number ColE1/pMB1/pBR322/pUC origin of replication
   5883..6743    -  CDS            AmpR: β-lactamase; bla; confers resistance to ampicillin, carbenicillin, and related antibiotics
   6744..6848    -  promoter       AmpR promoter: bla
   6875..7303    +  rep_origin     f1 ori (sequence partly withheld): f1 bacteriophage origin of replication; arrow indicates direction of (+) strand synthesis
   7334..118     -  CDS            lacZα (fragment) (across the origin): LacZα fragment of β-galactosidase; lacZ fragment
