[The description below was written by a language model from this plasmid's Addgene catalogue record and pLannotate feature annotations shown in this document.]
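Description:
pT2/shp53/GFP4 is a Sleeping Beauty-type transposon plasmid built on a high-copy ColE1/ampicillin-resistance backbone for propagation in E. coli. The annotated sequence (about 7.4 kb) shows a pBluescript-like framework with a ColE1/pUC origin, the β-lactamase gene and its promoter, an f1 origin, T7 and T3 promoters, and lacZα/lac regulatory remnants. The transposon inverted repeats implied by the "pT2" name and the "Transposon" vector type were not called as features by the automated annotation. A short fragment matched to the SB100X transposase is most plausibly a remnant of transposon-derived sequence rather than a functional transposase gene, so transposase would have to be supplied separately. The catalogue's backbone and insert sizes add up to less than the full sequence length; the record does not explain this.

The payload appears to have been lifted from an MSCV-style retroviral shRNA vector. It comprises a murine embryonic stem cell virus 5' LTR, the Ψ packaging signal and a truncated gag segment. These are followed by human miR-30a 5' and 3' flanking sequences bracketing a roughly 110-nt gap, which is where a microRNA-embedded hairpin would sit. The insert name indicates that this hairpin targets p53, although the target species and hairpin sequence are not stated. Downstream, an SV40 enhancer/early promoter drives EGFP, and a 3' LTR closes the cassette. In this layout the 5' LTR would act as the Pol II promoter for the miR-30-based shRNA transcript, while EGFP marks cells carrying the construct.

The associated publication describes inducing genetically engineered brain tumours de novo in mice using plasmid DNA. This is consistent with using the construct for non-viral, transposon-mediated stable knockdown of the p53 tumour suppressor with a fluorescent reporter.
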