Addgene plasmid #20208: pT2/shp53/GFP4
Depositing lab: John Ohlfest. Depositing organization: University of Minnesota. Publication: De novo induction of genetically engineered brain tumors in mice using plasmid DNA. Wiesner SM, Decker SA, Larson JD, Ericson K, Forster C, Gallardo JL, Long C, Demorest ZL, Zamora EA, Low WC, SantaCruz K, Largaespada DA, Ohlfest JR. Cancer Res. 2009 Jan 15. 69(2):431-9. 10.1158/0008-5472.CAN-08-1800 PubMed 19147555.
Backbone
  Vector backbone: colE1/ampR
  Backbone manufacturer: Ohlfest Lab
  Backbone size w/o insert (bp): 5158
  Vector type: Transposon
Growth in bacteria
  Bacterial resistance: Ampicillin, 100 μg/mL
  Growth temperature: 37°C
  Growth strain: DH5alpha
  Growth instructions: DH5-alpha
  Copy number: High Copy
Gene/Insert
  Gene/Insert name: shp53/GFP4
  Insert size (bp): 1429
  Cloning method: Restriction Enzyme
  Sequencing primers: 5′ n/a; 3′ n/a
Terms and licenses: Academic/Nonprofit Terms; Industry Terms: Not Available to Industry
How to cite: pT2/shp53/GFP4 was a gift from John Ohlfest (Addgene plasmid # 20208 ; http://n2t.net/addgene:20208 ; RRID:Addgene_20208)
