>Addgene plasmid #20208 | pT2/shp53/GFP4 | addgene partial sequence | sequence record 26134 | 20208 with EGFP-N
GCTCCTCGCCCTTGCTCACCATGAGCTTTTTGCAAAAGCCTAGGCCTCCAAAAAAGCCTCCTCACTACTT
CTGGAATAGCTCAGAGGCCGAGGCGGCCTCGGCCTCTGCATAAATAAAAAAAATTAGTCAGCCATGGGGC
GGAGAATGGGCGGAACTGGGCGGAGTTAGGGGCGGGATGGGCGGAGTTAGGGGCGGGACTATGGTTGCTG
ACTAATTGAGATGCATGCTTTGCATACTTCTGCCTGCTGGGGAGCCTGGGGACTTTCCACACCTGGTTGC
TGACTAATTGAGATGCATGCTTTGCATACTTCTGCCTGCTGGGGAGCCTGGGGACTTTCCACACCCTAAC
TGACACACATTCCACAGGGTCGACCACTGTGCTGGCGAATTGAAAAAAGTGATTTAATTTATACCATTTT
AATTCAGCTTTGTAAAAATGTATCAAAGAGATAGCAAGGTATTCAGTTTTAGTAAACAAGATAATTGCTC
CTAAAGTAGCCCCTTGAATTCCGAGGCAGTAGGCATCCACTACAAGTACATGTGTAATACATCTGTGGCT
TCACTATTACACATGTACTTGTAGTGGGCGCTCACTGTCAACAGCAATATACCTTCTCGAGCCTTCTGTT
GGGTTAACCTGAAGAAGTAATCCCAGCAAGTGTTTCCAAGATGTGCAGGCAACGATTCTGTAAAGTACTG
AAGCCTCATTCAAACAATTACCCTGTTATC
